Addgene plasmid #224538: pDONR221-Lifeact- mScarlet-HA (JDW 1247)
Purpose: A Gateway compatible middle entry clone containing Lifeact-mScarlet-I (far red f-actin reporter)
Depositing lab: Joshua Wythe. Depositing organization: University of Virginia. Publication: MultiSite Assembly of Gateway Induced Clones (MAGIC): a flexible cloning toolbox for use in vertebrate model systems. Gillespie WB 3rd, Zhang Y, Ruiz OE, Cerda J 3rd, Ortiz-Guzman J, Sherman M, Turner WD, Largoza G, Mosser LE, Fujimoto E, Chien CB, Kwan KM, Arenkiel BR, Devine WP, Wythe JD. Development. 2025 Nov 15;152(22):dev204308. doi: 10.1242/dev.204308. Epub 2025 Nov 13. PubMed 41230856.
Backbone
  Vector backbone: pDONR221
  Vector type: Gateway cloning
Growth in bacteria
  Bacterial resistance: Kanamycin, 50 μg/mL
  Growth temperature: 37°C
  Growth strain: DH5alpha
  Copy number: High Copy
Gene/Insert
  Gene/Insert name: Lifeact-mScarlet-HA
  Species: Synthetic
  Cloning method: Gateway Cloning
Terms and licenses: Academic/Nonprofit Terms; Industry Terms: Not Available to Industry
Depositor comments: Please visit https://doi.org/10.1101/2024.07.13.603267 for bioRxiv preprint.
How to cite: pDONR221-Lifeact- mScarlet-HA (JDW 1247) was a gift from Joshua Wythe (Addgene plasmid # 224538 ; http://n2t.net/addgene:224538 ; RRID:Addgene_224538)
