[The description below was written by a language model from this plasmid's Addgene catalogue record and pLannotate feature annotations shown in this document.]
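Description:
pDONR221-Lifeact-mScarlet-HA (JDW 1247) is a Gateway middle entry clone built in the pDONR221 backbone, a small (about 3.4 kb) bacterial plasmid that carries no eukaryotic expression elements of its own. It is propagated in E. coli through a high-copy ColE1/pUC-type origin and selected with kanamycin via the aph(3')-Ia resistance gene. The rrnB T1 and T2 terminators lie upstream of the cloning region and insulate the insert from read-through transcription. A T7 promoter sits just outside attL2. The short lacI and lacZα fragments annotated nearby appear to be backbone remnants.

The payload lies between attL1 and attL2 and is a single synthetic open reading frame. It begins with Lifeact, annotated as a short fragment of yeast ABP140, the F-actin-binding peptide from that protein. This is followed by the red fluorescent protein mScarlet. The catalogue purpose names the mScarlet-I variant and calls it a far-red reporter, while the feature table simply annotates mScarlet, a red fluorescent protein. The frame ends with a short segment annotated as a fragment of 3xHA, whose length is consistent with a single HA epitope for antibody detection. No promoter or polyadenylation signal for the fusion is present in the entry clone.

Those elements are meant to be supplied by LR recombination, with the attL sites transferring the cassette into a destination vector, typically alongside 5' promoter and 3' entry clones in a MultiSite assembly. The plasmid belongs to a modular Gateway cloning toolbox for vertebrate model systems. The resulting expression constructs are used to label filamentous actin for live imaging of cytoskeletal structure and dynamics.
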