Features (pLannotate 1.2.2; 12 found; start..end, strand, type, name):
    121..213     +  CDS            lacI (fragment): lac repressor; lacI; The lac repressor binds to the lac operator to inhibit transcription in E. coli. This inhibition can be relieved by adding lactose or isopropyl-β-D-thiogalactopyranoside (IPTG).
    268..295     -  terminator     rrnB T2 terminator: transcription terminator T2 from the E. coli rrnB gene
    427..470     +  terminator     rrnB T1 terminator: Escherichia coli rrnB; transcription terminator T1 from the E. coli rrnB gene
    517..553     -  CDS            lacZα (fragment): LacZα fragment of β-galactosidase; lacZ fragment
    569..667     +  protein_bind   attL1: mutant version of attL; recombination site for the Gateway® LR reaction LR Clonase™
    688..759     +  CDS            ABP140 (fragment): AB140_YEAST - Also known as TRM140. Experimental evidence at protein level: Swiss-Prot protein existence level 1. S-adenosyl-L-methionine-dependent methyltransferase that mediates N(3)-methylcytidine modification of residue 32 of the tRNA anticodon loop of tRNA(Thr) and tRNA(Ser). Binds F-actin and shows weak F-actin cross-linking activity. From Saccharomyces cerevisiae (strain ATCC 204508 / S288c) (Baker's yeast).
    760..1455    +  CDS            mScarlet: mScarlet is a basic (constitutively fluorescent) red fluorescent protein published in 2016, derived from synthetic construct. It has moderate acid sensitivity.
   1456..1482    +  CDS            3xHA (fragment): three tandem HA epitope tags
   1502..1600    -  protein_bind   attL2: mutant version of attL; recombination site for the Gateway® LR reaction LR Clonase™
   1618..1636    -  promoter       T7 promoter: promoter for bacteriophage T7 RNA polymerase
   1770..2579    +  CDS            KanR: aminoglycoside phosphotransferase; aph(3')-Ia; confers resistance to kanamycin in bacteria or G418 (Geneticin®) in eukaryotes
   2726..3314    +  rep_origin     ori: high-copy-number ColE1/pMB1/pBR322/pUC origin of replication
>Addgene plasmid #224538 | pDONR221-Lifeact- mScarlet-HA (JDW 1247) | addgene full sequence | sequence record 446865 | Addgene NGS Result
CTTTCCTGCGTTATCCCCTGATTCTGTGGATAACCGTATTACCGCCTTTGAGTGAGCTGATACCGCTCGC
CGCAGCCGAACGACCGAGCGCAGCGAGTCAGTGAGCGAGGAAGCGGAAGAGCGCCCAATACGCAAACCGC
CTCTCCCCGCGCGTTGGCCGATTCATTAATGCAGCTGGCACGACAGGTTTCCCGACTGGAAAGCGGGCAG
TGAGCGCAACGCAATTAATACGCGTACCGCTAGCCAGGAAGAGTTTGTAGAAACGCAAAAAGGCCATCCG
TCAGGATGGCCTTCTGCTTAGTTTGATGCCTGGCAGTTTATGGCGGGCGTCCTGCCCGCCACCCTCCGGG
CCGTTGCTTCACAACGTTCAAATCCGCTCCCGGCGGATTTGTCCTACTCAGGAGAGCGTTCACCGACAAA
CAACAGATAAAACGAAAGGCCCAGTCTTCCGACTGAGCCTTTCGTTTTATTTGATGCCTGGCAGTTCCCT
ACTCTCGCGTTAACGCTAGCATGGATGTTTTCCCAGTCACGACGTTGTAAAACGACGGCCAGTCTTAAGC
TCGGGCCCCAAATAATGATTTTATTTTGACTGATAGTGACCTGTTCGTTGCAACAAATTGATGAGCAATG
CTTTTTTATAATGCCAACTTTGTACAAAAAAGCAGGCAACCGGTGGATCCAGCCACCATGGGCGTGGCCG
ACCTGATCAAGAAGTTCGAGAGCATCAGCAAGGAGGAGGGGGATCCACCGGTCGCCACCATGGTGAGCAA
GGGCGAGGCAGTGATCAAGGAGTTCATGCGGTTCAAGGTGCACATGGAGGGCTCCATGAACGGCCACGAG
TTCGAGATCGAGGGCGAGGGCGAGGGCCGCCCCTACGAGGGCACCCAGACCGCCAAGCTGAAGGTGACCA
AGGGTGGCCCCCTGCCCTTCTCCTGGGACATCCTGTCCCCTCAGTTCATGTACGGCTCCAGGGCCTTCAC
CAAGCACCCCGCCGACATCCCCGACTACTATAAGCAGTCCTTCCCCGAGGGCTTCAAGTGGGAGCGCGTG
ATGAACTTCGAGGACGGCGGCGCCGTGACCGTGACCCAGGACACCTCCCTGGAGGACGGCACCCTGATCT
ACAAGGTGAAGCTCCGCGGCACCAACTTCCCTCCTGACGGCCCCGTAATGCAGAAGAAGACAATGGGCTG
GGAAGCGTCCACCGAGCGGTTGTACCCCGAGGACGGCGTGCTGAAGGGCGACATTAAGATGGCCCTGCGC
CTGAAGGACGGCGGCCGCTACCTGGCGGACTTCAAGACCACCTACAAGGCCAAGAAGCCCGTGCAGATGC
CCGGCGCCTACAACGTCGACCGCAAGTTGGACATCACCTCCCACAACGAGGACTACACCGTGGTGGAACA
GTACGAACGCTCCGAGGGCCGCCACTCCACCGGCGGCATGGACGAGCTGTACAAGTATCCATATGACGTT
CCAGATTACGCTTAATAAACGCGTACTAGTGCCCAGCTTTCTTGTACAAAGTTGGCATTATAAGAAAGCA
TTGCTTATCAATTTGTTGCAACGAACAGGTCACTATCAGTCAAAATAAAATCATTATTTGCCATCCAGCT
GATATCCCCTATAGTGAGTCGTATTACATGGTCATAGCTGTTTCCTGGCAGCTCTGGCCCGTGTCTCAAA
ATCTCTGATGTTACATTGCACAAGATAAAAATATATCATCATGAACAATAAAACTGTCTGCTTACATAAA
CAGTAATACAAGGGGTGTTATGAGCCATATTCAACGGGAAACGTCGAGGCCGCGATTAAATTCCAACATG
GATGCTGATTTATATGGGTATAAATGGGCTCGCGATAATGTCGGGCAATCAGGTGCGACAATCTATCGCT
TGTATGGGAAGCCCGATGCGCCAGAGTTGTTTCTGAAACATGGCAAAGGTAGCGTTGCCAATGATGTTAC
AGATGAGATGGTCAGACTAAACTGGCTGACGGAATTTATGCCTCTTCCGACCATCAAGCATTTTATCCGT
ACTCCTGATGATGCATGGTTACTCACCACTGCGATCCCCGGAAAAACAGCATTCCAGGTATTAGAAGAAT
ATCCTGATTCAGGTGAAAATATTGTTGATGCGCTGGCAGTGTTCCTGCGCCGGTTGCATTCGATTCCTGT
TTGTAATTGTCCTTTTAACAGCGATCGCGTATTTCGTCTCGCTCAGGCGCAATCACGAATGAATAACGGT
TTGGTTGATGCGAGTGATTTTGATGACGAGCGTAATGGCTGGCCTGTTGAACAAGTCTGGAAAGAAATGC
ATAAACTTTTGCCATTCTCACCGGATTCAGTCGTCACTCATGGTGATTTCTCACTTGATAACCTTATTTT
TGACGAGGGGAAATTAATAGGTTGTATTGATGTTGGACGAGTCGGAATCGCAGACCGATACCAGGATCTT
GCCATCCTATGGAACTGCCTCGGTGAGTTTTCTCCTTCATTACAGAAACGGCTTTTTCAAAAATATGGTA
TTGATAATCCTGATATGAATAAATTGCAGTTTCATTTGATGCTCGATGAGTTTTTCTAATCAGAATTGGT
TAATTGGTTGTAACACTGGCAGAGCATTACGCTGACTTGACGGGACGGCGCAAGCTCATGACCAAAATCC
CTTAACGTGAGTTACGCGTCGTTCCACTGAGCGTCAGACCCCGTAGAAAAGATCAAAGGATCTTCTTGAG
ATCCTTTTTTTCTGCGCGTAATCTGCTGCTTGCAAACAAAAAAACCACCGCTACCAGCGGTGGTTTGTTT
GCCGGATCAAGAGCTACCAACTCTTTTTCCGAAGGTAACTGGCTTCAGCAGAGCGCAGATACCAAATACT
GTTCTTCTAGTGTAGCCGTAGTTAGGCCACCACTTCAAGAACTCTGTAGCACCGCCTACATACCTCGCTC
TGCTAATCCTGTTACCAGTGGCTGCTGCCAGTGGCGATAAGTCGTGTCTTACCGGGTTGGACTCAAGACG
ATAGTTACCGGATAAGGCGCAGCGGTCGGGCTGAACGGGGGGTTCGTGCACACAGCCCAGCTTGGAGCGA
ACGACCTACACCGAACTGAGATACCTACAGCGTGAGCTATGAGAAAGCGCCACGCTTCCCGAAGGGAGAA
AGGCGGACAGGTATCCGGTAAGCGGCAGGGTCGGAACAGGAGAGCGCACGAGGGAGCTTCCAGGGGGAAA
CGCCTGGTATCTTTATAGTCCTGTCGGGTTTCGCCACCTCTGACTTGAGCGTCGATTTTTGTGATGCTCG
TCAGGGGGGCGGAGCCTATGGAAAAACGCCAGCAACGCGGCCTTTTTACGGTTCCTGGCCTTTTGCTGGC
CTTTTGCTCACATGTT
